>Addgene plasmid #1685 | L4842 | depositor full sequence | sequence record 295 | Author sequence
TCGAGGATGCCAAGAGACGCCAAGCCCAAAAGATCAACGAGCTCCAAGAGGCTCTTGATGCCGCCAACTC
TAAGAACGCTTCTCTTGAGAAGACCAAGTCCAGACTTGTCGGAGACTTGGACGACGCTCAAGTTGATGTC
GAGAGAGCCAACGGTGTCGCCAGTGCTCTTGAGAAGAAGCAAAAGGGCTTCGACAAGATCATCGACGAAT
GGAGAAAGAAGACCGACGACTTGGCCGCTGAGCTTGATGGAGCTCAACGCGACCTTCGCAACACCTCCAC
TGATCTCTTCAAGGCCAAGAACGCCCAAGAGGAGCTCGCCGAGGTTGTTGAGGGACTCCGCCGTGAGAAC
AAGAGCTTGAGCCAAGAGATCAAGGATCTTACCGATCAACTCGGAGAGGGAGGACGCTCTGTCCACGAAA
TGCAAAAGATCATCCGCCGTCTTGAGATTGAGAAGGAAGAACTCCAACACGCTTTGGACGAGGCTGAGGC
TGCCCTTGAAGCTGAAGAGAGCAAGGTTCTCCGCGCCCAGGTTGAAGTTTCCCAGATCCGTTCCGAAATC
GAGAAACGCATCCAGGAGAAGGAGGAAGAGTTCGAGAACACGAGAAAGAACCACGCCCGCGCTCTTGAAT
CAATGCAAGCTTGGCGAGATTTTCAGGAGCTAAGGAAGCTAAAATGGAGAAAAAAATCACTGGATATACC
ACCGTTGATATATCCCAATGGCATCGTAAAGAACATTTTGAGGCATTTCAGTCAGTTGCTCAATGTACCT
ATAACCAGACCGTTCAGCTGGATATTACGGCCTTTTTAAAGACCGTAAAGAAAAATAAGCACAAGTTTTA
TCCGGCCTTTATTCACATTCTTGCCCGCCTGATGAATGCTCATCCGGAATTCCGTATGGCAATGAAAGAC
GGTGAGCTGGTGATATGGGATAGTGTTCACCCTTGTTACACCGTTTTCCATGAGCAAACTGAAACGTTTT
CATCGCTCTGGAGTGAATACCACGACGATTTCCGGCAGTTTCTACACATATATTCGCAAGATGTGGCGTG
TTACGGTGAAAACCTGGCCTATTTCCCTAAAGGGTTTATTGAGAATATGTTTTTCGTCTCAGCCAATCCC
TGGGTGAGTTTCACCAGTTTTGATTTAAACGTGGCCAATATGGACAACTTCTTCGCCCCCGTTTTCACCA
TGGAACCGGTGGATCCACTAGTTCTAGAGCGGCCGCCACCGCGGTGGAGCTCCAGCTTTTGTTCCCTTTA
GTGAGGGTTAATTGCGCGCTTGGCGTAATCATGGTCATAGCTGTTTCCTGTGTGAAATTGTTATCCGCTC
ACAATTCCACACAACATACGAGCCGGAAGCATAAAGTGTAAAGCCTGGGGTGCCTAATGAGTGAGCTAAC
TCACATTAATTGCGTTGCGCTCACTGCCCGCTTTCCAGTCGGGAAACCTGTCGTGCCAGCTGCATTAATG
AATCGGCCAACGCGCGGGGAGAGGCGGTTTGCGTATTGGGCGCTCTTCCGCTTCCTCGCTCACTGACTCG
CTGCGCTCGGTCGTTCGGCTGCGGCGAGCGGTATCAGCTCACTCAAAGGCGGTAATACGGTTATCCACAG
AATCAGGGGATAACGCAGGAAAGAACATGTGAGCAAAAGGCCAGCAAAAGGCCAGGAACCGTAAAAAGGC
CGCGTTGCTGGCGTTTTTCCATAGGCTCCGCCCCCCTGACGAGCATCACAAAAATCGACGCTCAAGTCAG
AGGTGGCGAAACCCGACAGGACTATAAAGATACCAGGCGTTTCCCCCTGGAAGCTCCCTCGTGCGCTCTC
CTGTTCCGACCCTGCCGCTTACCGGATACCTGTCCGCCTTTCTCCCTTCGGGAAGCGTGGCGCTTTCTCA
TAGCTCACGCTGTAGGTATCTCAGTTCGGTGTAGGTCGTTCGCTCCAAGCTGGGCTGTGTGCACGAACCC
CCCGTTCAGCCCGACCGCTGCGCCTTATCCGGTAACTATCGTCTTGAGTCCAACCCGGTAAGACACGACT
TATCGCCACTGGCAGCAGCCACTGGTAACAGGATTAGCAGAGCGAGGTATGTAGGCGGTGCTACAGAGTT
CTTGAAGTGGTGGCCTAACTACGGCTACACTAGAAGGACAGTATTTGGTATCTGCGCTCTGCTGAAGCCA
GTTACCTTCGGAAAAAGAGTTGGTAGCTCTTGATCCGGCAAACAAACCACCGCTGGTAGCGGTGGTTTTT
TTGTTTGCAAGCAGCAGATTACGCGCAGAAAAAAAGGATCTCAAGAAGATCCTTTGATCTTTTCTACGGG
GTCTGACGCTCAGTGGAACGAAAACTCACGTTAAGGGATTTTGGTCATGAGATTATCAAAAAGGATCTTC
ACCTAGATCCTTTTAAATTAAAAATGAAGTTTTAAATCAATCTAAAGTATATATGAGTAAACTTGGTCTG
ACAGTTACCAATGCTTAATCAGTGAGGCACCTATCTCAGCGATCTGTCTATTTCGTTCATCCATAGTTGC
CTGACTCCCCGTCGTGTAGATAACTACGATACGGGAGGGCTTACCATCTGGCCCCAGTGCTGCAATGATA
CCGCGAGACCCACGCTCACCGGCTCCAGATTTATCAGCAATAAACCAGCCAGCCGGAAGGGCCGAGCGCA
GAAGTGGTCCTGCAACTTTATCCGCCTCCATCCAGTCTATTAATTGTTGCCGGGAAGCTAGAGTAAGTAG
TTCGCCAGTTAATAGTTTGCGCAACGTTGTTGCCATTGCTACAGGCATCGTGGTGTCACGCTCGTCGTTT
GGTATGGCTTCATTCAGCTCCGGTTCCCAACGATCAAGGCGAGTTACATGATCCCCCATGTTGTGCAAAA
AAGCGGTTAGCTCCTTCGGTCCTCCGATCGTTGTCAGAAGTAAGTTGGCCGCAGTGTTATCACTCATGGT
TATGGCAGCACTGCATAATTCTCTTACTGTCATGCCATCCGTAAGATGCTTTTCTGTGACTGGTGAGTAC
TCAACCAAGTCATTCTGAGAATAGTGTATGCGGCGACCGAGTTGCTCTTGCCCGGCGTCAATACGGGATA
ATACCGCGCCACATAGCAGAACTTTAAAAGTGCTCATCATTGGAAAACGTTCTTCGGGGCGAAAACTCTC
AAGGATCTTACCGCTGTTGAGATCCAGTTCGATGTAACCCACTCGTGCACCCAACTGATCTTCAGCATCT
TTTACTTTCACCAGCGTTTCTGGGTGAGCAAAAACAGGAAGGCAAAATGCCGCAAAAAAGGGAATAAGGG
CGACACGGAAATGTTGAATACTCATACTCTTCCTTTTTCAATATTATTGAAGCATTTATCAGGGTTATTG
TCTCATGAGCGGATACATATTTGAATGTATTTAGAAAAATAAACAAATAGGGGTTCCGCGCACATTTCCC
CGAAAAGTGCCACCTAAATTGTAAGCGTTAATATTTTGTTAAAATTCGCGTTAAATTTTTGTTAAATCAG
CTCATTTTTTAACCAATAGGCCGAAATCGGCAAAATCCCTTATAAATCAAAAGAATAGACCGAGATAGGG
T
[37 nt withheld, positions 3572-3608]
AAAGAACGTGGACTCCAACGTCAAAGG
[49 nt withheld, positions 3636-3684]
T
[91 nt withheld, positions 3686-3776]
G
[124 nt withheld, positions 3778-3901]
CCCATTCGCCATTCAGGCTGCGCAACTGTTGGGAAGGGCGATCGGTGCGGGCCTCTTCGCTATTACGCCA
GCTGGCGAAAGGGGGATGTGCTGCAAGGCGATTAAGTTGGGTAACGCCAGGGTTTTCCCAGTCACGACGT
TGTAAAACGACGGCCAGTGAGCGCGCGTAATACGACTCACTATAGGGCGAATTGGGTACCCGGTTCCATG
GTGAAAACGGGGGCGAAGAAGTTGTCCATATTGGCCACGTTTAAATCAAAACTGGTGAAACTCACCCAGG
GATTGGCTGAGACGAAAAACATATTCTCAATAAACCCTTTAGGGAAATAGGCCAGGTTTTCACCGTAACA
CGCCACATCTTGCGAATATATGTGTAGAAACTGCCGGAAATCGTCGTGGTATTCACTCCAGAGCGATGAA
AACGTTTCAGTTTGCTCATGGAAAACGGTGTAACAAGGGTGAACACTATCCCATATCACCAGCTCACCGT
CTTTCATTGCCATACGGAATTCCGGATGAGCATTCATCAGGCGGGCAAGAATGTGAATAAAGGCCGGATA
AAACTTGTGCTTATTTTTCTTTACGGTCTTTAAAAAGGCCGTAATATCCAGCTGAACGGTCTGGTTATAG
GTACATTGAGCAACTGACTGAAATGCCTCAAAATGTTCTTTACGATGCCATTGGGATATATCAACGGTGG
TATATCCAGTGATTTTTTTCTCCATTTTAGCTTCCTTAGCTCCTGAAAATCTCGCCAAGCTTGCATGCCT
GCAGG
Features (pLannotate 1.2.2; 17 found; start..end, strand, type, name):
    645..673     +  promoter       cat promoter (fragment): promoter of the E. coli cat gene encoding chloramphenicol acetyltransferase
    674..1193    +  CDS            CmR (fragment): chloramphenicol acetyltransferase; cat; confers resistance to chloramphenicol
   1196..1242    -  misc_feature   MCS (fragment): pBluescript multiple cloning site
   1255..1273    -  promoter       T3 promoter: promoter for bacteriophage T3 RNA polymerase
   1318..1334    -  protein_bind   lac operator: The lac repressor binds to the lac operator to inhibit transcription in E. coli. This inhibition can be relieved by adding lactose or isopropyl-β-D-thiogalactopyranoside (IPTG). lac repressor encoded by lacI
   1342..1372    -  promoter       lac promoter: promoter for the E. coli lac operon
   1387..1408    -  protein_bind   CAP binding site: CAP binding activates transcription in the presence of cAMP. E. coli catabolite activator protein
   1421..1513    -  CDS            lacI (fragment): lac repressor; lacI; The lac repressor binds to the lac operator to inhibit transcription in E. coli. This inhibition can be relieved by adding lactose or isopropyl-β-D-thiogalactopyranoside (IPTG).
   1696..2284    -  rep_origin     ori: high-copy-number ColE1/pMB1/pBR322/pUC origin of replication
   2455..3315    -  CDS            AmpR: β-lactamase; bla; confers resistance to ampicillin, carbenicillin, and related antibiotics
   3316..3420    -  promoter       AmpR promoter: bla
   3473..3901    -  rep_origin     f1 ori (sequence partly withheld): f1 bacteriophage origin of replication; arrow indicates direction of (+) strand synthesis
   3906..4061    -  CDS            lacZα (fragment): LacZα fragment of β-galactosidase; lacZ fragment
   4069..4087    +  promoter       T7 promoter: promoter for bacteriophage T7 RNA polymerase
   4107..4626    -  CDS            CmR (fragment): chloramphenicol acetyltransferase; cat; confers resistance to chloramphenicol
   4627..4655    -  promoter       cat promoter (fragment): promoter of the E. coli cat gene encoding chloramphenicol acetyltransferase
   4673..641     +  CDS            unc-54 (fragment) (across the origin): MYO4_CAEEL - Also known as myo-4. Experimental evidence at protein level: Swiss-Prot protein existence level 1. Required for muscle contraction. From Caenorhabditis elegans.
