[The description below was written by a language model from this plasmid's Addgene catalogue record and pLannotate feature annotations shown in this document.]
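Description:
L4842 (Fire Lab miniprep designation pPD137.21) is a 4,676 bp plasmid from the 1999 Fire Lab C. elegans vector kit, catalogued as an empty backbone of the worm expression/RNAi type. The parental backbone is not named in the record, but the annotated features are those of a pBluescript-style phagemid: a high-copy ColE1/pUC origin, an ampicillin resistance gene with its own promoter for selection in E. coli, an f1 origin for single-stranded DNA production, and remnants of the lac promoter/operator, a lacI fragment, a lacZα fragment and part of the pBluescript polylinker. The catalogue lists f1 origins in both orientations, whereas the feature table detects only one.

Although no insert is recorded, the feature table shows a structured region between convergently oriented T7 and T3 phage promoters. Reading inward from each promoter there is a partial chloramphenicol acetyltransferase coding fragment with a piece of the cat promoter, and the two copies lie in opposite orientations, forming an inverted repeat. Between them sits a fragment matching C. elegans unc-54, the body-wall muscle myosin heavy chain gene, spanning the numbering origin of the sequence. Because the cat fragments are incomplete, chloramphenicol resistance should not be assumed.

This arrangement suggests that transcription from either phage promoter would yield RNA able to fold back on itself into a hairpin, with the unc-54 segment as the central loop or spacer, which fits the RNAi classification. However, the record does not state the design intent, and no worm promoter is annotated, so this reading is an inference; the kit documentation cited by the depositor is the authoritative source.
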