Addgene plasmid #1685: L4842
Purpose: (Empty Backbone)
Depositing lab: Andrew Fire. Depositing organization: Carnegie Institution for Science.
Backbone
  Vector backbone: Unknown
  Backbone size (bp): 4676
  Vector type: Worm Expression, RNAi
Growth in bacteria
  Bacterial resistance: Ampicillin, 100 μg/mL
  Growth temperature: 37°C
  Growth strain: DH5alpha
  Copy number: Unknown
Gene/Insert
  Gene/Insert name: None
  Tag / fusion protein: T3p, OriF1<<, OriF1>>, lacZN, T7p
  Cloning method: Restriction Enzyme
Terms and licenses: Academic/Nonprofit Terms; Industry Terms: Not Available to Industry
Depositor comments: See Fire Lab Vector Kit Documentation 1999. Fire Lab Miniprep Number pPD137.21, Ligation number L4842.
How to cite: L4842 was a gift from Andrew Fire (Addgene plasmid # 1685 ; http://n2t.net/addgene:1685 ; RRID:Addgene_1685)
