>Addgene plasmid #1685 | L4842 | addgene partial sequence | sequence record 16817 | 1685_m13reverse
CTAAAGGGACAAAAGCTGGAGCTCCACCGCGGTGGCGGCCGCTCTAGAACTANCTGGATCCACCGGTTCA
TGGTGAAAACGGGGGCGAAGAAGTTCNTCCATATTGGCCNCGTTTANATCAAAACTGGTGAAACTCACCC
AGGGATTGGCTGAGACGAAAAACATATTCTCAATAAANCCTTTAGGGAAATAGGCCAGGTTTTCACCGNA
ACACGCCACATCTTGNGAATATATGTGTAGAAACTGCCGGAAATCGNCGTGGTATTCACTCCAGANNGAT
GAAAACGTTTCAGTTTGCTCATGGAAAACGGTGTAACCAGGGNGAACACTATCCCATATCACCNGCTCAC
CGTCTTTNATTGCCATACGGAATTCCGGATGAGCATTCCTCANGCGNGCAAGAATGTGANTAAAGGCCGG
ATAAAACTTGTGCTTATTTTTCATTTACGGCCTNTAANAAGGCCGTANNATCCAGCTGAANGGNCTGNTT
ANAGGTACNTTGANCAACTGACTGAAATGCCTCNGAATGTTCNTTACTATGNCGTTGNAATATATCATNG
GTGGNATATCCAGNGNTTATTATCTCCANTTTAGCNTCCTTNTNTCCTGAAAATCTCNCNCNAGCTTGNA
TTGTTTCANCGAGANGCCGGNNTGATNTNTTCCCGACNTTCTCTNANCTCNNNNTNGCCATNCCCTNNAT
AGCATNTACTCGATTTNANAAACGCANNNAGAGGAAACTTTGCNNCCNGCTNNGCNANANAACCTTGATT
CTCTTCNGCTTNCAAGGGCACANNNCNTTNTTCNNTNNAAGNGAGNTNGNANNNTCNGTCCCNANCCCCT
TCCCANATCANNGCCCAAACCACCTTTTGCNCATNTCNNCGNATTCTGNANNNNNCCTTCCCCTNNTNCT
NNTGTGATTGCCGTTCNNNCTCCNCNGANNCCTCATTNNCNCCNACGNNCNTTTTTCTTCCCTGTCTGNA
GNNNCCAGNNNNTNCANCCCAGNNNTNNTTGTCCTTTCTCTGCNNNNNTTCCTTCNNCCTTNTATNNACN
ATGAATTTNNNANCNNCNTAACNTGNCCGTCCCCGNNATAAACCNNNNCTNGAGANNNNAGANNGNTNAN
NNTNCNANNCNCCNTTTNCTCCNTCCNNCCANNNCCNCTNCAAGNNNGNTNNTTCTTCACTNNTCTNTNT
TGNTNANCCTCTNNANNCNNTCNCNCTTNCNNAATTCCGTTGAAACNCNNNCCNAACTACNAAAACTANT
TNGNGNCNTAANGCTNTTTCNCAAGGCNNTCTCNTCNNTANTCTCCNNCNGNNTTCANGNCGAANCNCTA
TNANCTTCTCTNNANNCNNNNTTTATNCNATCTCTCTCNCNTNCAACAGGTCTATAATNNATTTTTNTAG
AATGCCANTGTGCTNNCNCNTCACAC
